Addgene plasmid #20691: pEMBL-Si-LMNA
Depositing lab: Tom Misteli. Depositing organization: National Cancer Institute (NCI). Publication: Lamin A/C-mediated neuromuscular junction defects in Emery-Dreifuss muscular dystrophy. Mejat A, Decostre V, Li J, Renou L, Kesari A, Hantaï D, Stewart CL, Xiao X, Hoffman E, Bonne G, Misteli T. J Cell Biol. 2009 Jan 12. 184(1):31-44. 10.1083/jcb.200811035 PubMed 19124654.
Backbone
  Vector backbone: pEMBL
  Backbone size w/o insert (bp): 5770
  Vector type: Mammalian Expression ; Adeno associated virus
Growth in bacteria
  Bacterial resistance: Ampicillin, 100 μg/mL
  Growth temperature: 37°C
  Growth strain: DH5alpha
  Copy number: Unknown
Gene/Insert
  Gene/Insert name: U6-siLMNA
  Species: M. musculus (mouse)
  Cloning method: Restriction Enzyme; 5′ cloning site KpnI (not destroyed); 3′ cloning site EagI (not destroyed)
  Sequencing primers: 5′ pBluescriptSK; 3′ EGFP-N
Terms and licenses: Academic/Nonprofit Terms; Industry Terms: Not Available to Industry
How to cite: pEMBL-Si-LMNA was a gift from Tom Misteli (Addgene plasmid # 20691)
