[The description below was written by a language model from this plasmid's Addgene catalogue record and pLannotate feature annotations shown in this document.]
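Description:
pEMBL-Si-LMNA is an adeno-associated virus (AAV) transfer plasmid built on the pEMBL phagemid backbone and designed for RNA interference against mouse lamin A/C (Lmna). It is propagated in E. coli through a high-copy ColE1/pUC-type origin with ampicillin selection (AmpR under its own bla promoter). It also carries an f1 bacteriophage origin along with remnants of M13 genes, lacZα, lacI, bom and rop that are left over from the backbone's ancestry. The recorded sequence is 5,416 nt, which is shorter than the 5,770 bp listed in the catalogue for the backbone without insert; the record does not explain this discrepancy.

The payload lies between two AAV2 inverted terminal repeats, both annotated as partial. ITRs are the cis elements needed for replication and packaging of the intervening DNA into AAV particles when rep, cap and helper functions are supplied in trans. Inside them, a mouse U6 RNA polymerase III promoter drives the silencing insert (U6-siLMNA, cloned between KpnI and EagI); the hairpin itself is not annotated but presumably occupies the short gap downstream of the promoter. This is followed by an EGFP coding sequence and a bovine growth hormone polyadenylation signal. No RNA polymerase II promoter is annotated upstream of EGFP, so the record does not show how the reporter is expressed, although it is presumably meant to mark transfected or transduced cells.

The associated publication concerns neuromuscular junction defects in Emery-Dreifuss muscular dystrophy. This is consistent with use of the construct to knock down lamin A/C in mouse cells or muscle, either by direct transfection or after packaging into AAV.
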