Features (pLannotate 1.2.2; 18 found; start..end, strand, type, name):
      4..73      +  CDS            lacZα (fragment): LacZα fragment of β-galactosidase; lacZ fragment
     82..435     +  CDS            M13 gene IV (fragment) (sequence partly withheld): pIV; IV; phage assembly
    423..878     +  rep_origin     f1 ori (sequence partly withheld): f1 bacteriophage origin of replication; arrow indicates direction of (+) strand synthesis
    941..977     +  CDS            M13 gene II (fragment) (sequence withheld): pII; II; replication
    984..1089    -  repeat_region  AAV2 ITR (fragment): inverted terminal repeat of adeno-associated virus serotype 2 inverted
   1155..1468    +  promoter       U6 promoter: RNA polymerase III promoter for mouse U6 snRNA (Das et al., 1988)
   1528..1569    -  misc_feature   MCS (fragment): pBluescript multiple cloning site
   1587..2306    +  CDS            EGFP: the original enhanced GFP (Yang et al., 1996) mammalian codon-optimized
   2314..2337    +  misc_feature   MCS (fragment): pBluescript multiple cloning site
   2361..2568    +  polyA_signal   bGH poly(A) signal: bovine growth hormone polyadenylation signal
   2615..2725    -  repeat_region  AAV2 ITR (fragment): inverted terminal repeat of adeno-associated virus serotype 2 inverted
   2753..3121    +  CDS            M13 gene II (fragment) (sequence partly withheld): pII; II; replication
   3128..3227    -  misc_feature   bom (fragment): basis of mobility region from pBR322
   3329..3364    -  CDS            rop (fragment): Rop protein, which maintains plasmids at low copy number; rop
   3459..3563    +  promoter       AmpR promoter: bla
   3564..4424    +  CDS            AmpR: β-lactamase; bla; confers resistance to ampicillin, carbenicillin, and related antibiotics
   4595..5183    +  rep_origin     ori: high-copy-number ColE1/pMB1/pBR322/pUC origin of replication
   5366..4       +  CDS            lacI (fragment) (across the origin): lac repressor; lacI; The lac repressor binds to the lac operator to inhibit transcription in E. coli. This inhibition can be relieved by adding lactose or isopropyl-β-D-thiogalactopyranoside (IPTG).
>Addgene plasmid #20691 | pEMBL-Si-LMNA | depositor full sequence | sequence record 9621 | Author sequence
CAGCAGCTGGCGTAATAGCGAAGAGGCCCGCACCGATCGCCCTTCCCAACAGTTGCGCAGCCTGAATGGC
GAATGGAATTCCAGACGATTGAGCGTCAAAATGTAGGTATTTCCATGAGCGTTTTTCCT
[38 nt withheld, positions 130-167]
C
[378 nt withheld, positions 169-546]
C
[91 nt withheld, positions 548-638]
A
[49 nt withheld, positions 640-688]
CCTTTGACGTTGGAGTCCACGTTCTTT
[37 nt withheld, positions 716-752]
ACCCTATCTCGGTCTATTCTTTTGATTTATAAGGGATTTTGCCGATTTCGGCCTATTGGTTAAAAAATGA
GCTGATTTAACAAAAATTTAACGCGAATTTTAACAAAAT
[37 nt withheld, positions 862-898]
T
[78 nt withheld, positions 900-977]
CCTGCACTGCGCGCTCGCTCGCTCACTGAGGCCGCCCGGGCAAAGCCCGGGCGTCGGGCGACCTTTGGTC
GCCCGGCCTCAGTGAGCGAGCGAGCGCGCAGAGAGGGAGTGGAATTCACGCGTGGTACGATCTGAATTCG
GTACAATTCACGCGTGGTACCCGCTCTAGAACTAGTGGATCCGACGCCGCCATCTCTAGGCCCGCGCCGG
CCCCCTCGCACAGACTTGTGGGAGAAGCTCGGCTACTCCCCTGCCCCGGTTAATTTGCATATAATATTTC
CTAGTAACTATAGAGGCTTAATGTGCGATAAAAGACAGATAATCTGTTCTTTTTAATACTAGCTACATTT
TACATGATAGGCTTGGATTTCTATAAGAGATACAAATACTAAATTATTATTTTAAAAAACAGCACAAAAG
GAAACTCACCCTAACTGTAAAGTAATTGTGTGTTTTGAGACTATAAATATCCCTTGGAGAAAAGCCTTGT
TTGGGCCGGAGCTTGACTTCCAGAAGTTCAAGAGACTTCTGGAAGTCAAGCTCCTTTTTTAATTCCTGCA
GCCCGGGGGATCCACTAGTTCTAGAGCGGCCGATCCACCGGTCGCCACCATGGTGAGCAAGGGCGAGGAG
CTGTTCACCGGGGTGGTGCCCATCCTGGTCGAGCTGGACGGCGACGTAAACGGCCACAAGTTCAGCGTGT
CCGGCGAGGGCGAGGGCGATGCCACCTACGGCAAGCTGACCCTGAAGTTCATCTGCACCACCGGCAAGCT
GCCCGTGCCCTGGCCCACCCTCGTGACCACCCTGACCTACGGCGTGCAGTGCTTCAGCCGCTACCCCGAC
CACATGAAGCAGCACGACTTCTTCAAGTCCGCCATGCCCGAAGGCTACGTCCAGGAGCGCACCATCTTCT
TCAAGGACGACGGCAACTACAAGACCCGCGCCGAGGTGAAGTTCGAGGGCGACACCCTGGTGAACCGCAT
CGAGCTGAAGGGCATCGACTTCAAGGAGGACGGCAACATCCTGGGGCACAAGCTGGAGTACAACTACAAC
AGCCACAACGTCTATATCATGGCCGACAAGCAGAAGAACGGCATCAAGGTGAACTTCAAGATCCGCCACA
ACATCGAGGACGGCAGCGTGCAGCTCGCCGACCACTACCAGCAGAACACCCCCATCGGCGACGGCCCCGT
GCTGCTGCCCGACAACCACTACCTGAGCACCCAGTCCGCCCTGAGCAAAGACCCCAACGAGAAGCGCGAT
CACATGGTCCTGCTGGAGTTCGTGACCGCCGCCGGGATCACTCTCGGCATGGACGAGCTGTACAAGTAAA
GCGGCCATCAAGCTTATCGATACCGTCGACTAGAGCTCGCTGATCAGCCTCGACTGTGCCTTCTAGTTGC
CAGCCATCTGTTGTTTGCCCCTCCCCCGTGCCTTCCTTGACCCTGGAAGGTGCCACTCCCACTGTCCTTT
CCTAATAAAATGAGGAAATTGCATCGCATTGTCTGAGTAGGTGTCATTCTATTCTGGGGGGTGGGGTGGG
GCAGGACAGCAAGGGGGAGGATTGGGAAGACAATAGCAGGCATGCTGGGGAGAGATCGATCTAGGAACCC
CTAGTGATGGAGTTGGCCACTCCCTCTCTGCGCGCTCGCTCGCTCACTGAGGCCGCCCGGGCAAAGCCCG
GGCGTCGGGCGACCTTTGGTCGCCCGGCCTCAGTGAGCGAGCGAGCGCGCAGAGAGGGAGTGGCCAACCC
CCCCCCCCCCCCCCCTGCATGCAGGCGATTCTCTTGTTTGCTCCAGACTCTCAGGCAATGACCTGATAGC
CTTTGTAG
[69 nt withheld, positions 2806-2874]
T
[44 nt withheld, positions 2876-2919]
ACCTACACATTACTCA
[44 nt withheld, positions 2936-2979]
TTGCGTTGAAATAAAGGCTTCTCCC
[83 nt withheld, positions 3005-3087]
TTCTTTGCCTTGCCTGTATGATTTATTGGATGTTGGAATTCCTGATGCGGTATTTTCTCCTTACGCATCT
GTGCGGTATTTCACACCGCATATGGTGCACTCTCAGTACAATCTGCTCTGATGCCGCATAGTTAAGCCAG
CCCCGACACCCGCCAACACCCGCTGACGCGCCCTGACGGGCTTGTCTGCTCCCGGCATCCGCTTACAGAC
AAGCTGTGACCGTCTCCGGGAGCTGCATGTGTCAGAGGTTTTCACCGTCATCACCGAAACGCGCGAGACG
AAAGGGCCTCGTGATACGCCTATTTTTATAGGTTAATGTCATGATAATAATGGTTTCTTAGACGTCAGGT
GGCACTTTTCGGGGAAATGTGCGCGGAACCCCTATTTGTTTATTTTTCTAAATACATTCAAATATGTATC
CGCTCATGAGACAATAACCCTGATAAATGCTTCAATAATATTGAAAAAGGAAGAGTATGAGTATTCAACA
TTTCCGTGTCGCCCTTATTCCCTTTTTTGCGGCATTTTGCCTTCCTGTTTTTGCTCACCCAGAAACGCTG
GTGAAAGTAAAAGATGCTGAAGATCAGTTGGGTGCACGAGTGGGTTACATCGAACTGGATCTCAACAGCG
GTAAGATCCTTGAGAGTTTTCGCCCCGAAGAACGTTTTCCAATGATGAGCACTTTTAAAGTTCTGCTATG
TGGCGCGGTATTATCCCGTATTGACGCCGGGCAAGAGCAACTCGGTCGCCGCATACACTATTCTCAGAAT
GACTTGGTTGAGTACTCACCAGTCACAGAAAAGCATCTTACGGATGGCATGACAGTAAGAGAATTATGCA
GTGCTGCCATAACCATGAGTGATAACACTGCGGCCAACTTACTTCTGACAACGATCGGAGGACCGAAGGA
GCTAACCGCTTTTTTGCACAACATGGGGGATCATGTAACTCGCCTTGATCGTTGGGAACCGGAGCTGAAT
GAAGCCATACCAAACGACGAGCGTGACACCACGATGCCTGTAGCAATGGCAACAACGTTGCGCAAACTAT
TAACTGGCGAACTACTTACTCTAGCTTCCCGGCAACAATTAATAGACTGGATGGAGGCGGATAAAGTTGC
AGGACCACTTCTGCGCTCGGCCCTTCCGGCTGGCTGGTTTATTGCTGATAAATCTGGAGCCGGTGAGCGT
GGGTCTCGCGGTATCATTGCAGCACTGGGGCCAGATGGTAAGCCCTCCCGTATCGTAGTTATCTACACGA
CGGGGAGTCAGGCAACTATGGATGAACGAAATAGACAGATCGCTGAGATAGGTGCCTCACTGATTAAGCA
TTGGTAACTGTCAGACCAAGTTTACTCATATATACTTTAGATTGATTTAAAACTTCATTTTTAATTTAAA
AGGATCTAGGTGAAGATCCTTTTTGATAATCTCATGACCAAAATCCCTTAACGTGAGTTTTCGTTCCACT
GAGCGTCAGACCCCGTAGAAAAGATCAAAGGATCTTCTTGAGATCCTTTTTTTCTGCGCGTAATCTGCTG
CTTGCAAACAAAAAAACCACCGCTACCAGCGGTGGTTTGTTTGCCGGATCAAGAGCTACCAACTCTTTTT
CCGAAGGTAACTGGCTTCAGCAGAGCGCAGATACCAAATACTGTCCTTCTAGTGTAGCCGTAGTTAGGCC
ACCACTTCAAGAACTCTGTAGCACCGCCTACATACCTCGCTCTGCTAATCCTGTTACCAGTGGCTGCTGC
CAGTGGCGATAAGTCGTGTCTTACCGGGTTGGACTCAAGACGATAGTTACCGGATAAGGCGCAGCGGTCG
GGCTGAACGGGGGGTTCGTGCACACAGCCCAGCTTGGAGCGAACGACCTACACCGAACTGAGATACCTAC
AGCGTGAGCTATGAGAAAGCGCCACGCTTCCCGAAGGGAGAAAGGCGGACAGGTATCCGGTAAGCGGCAG
GGTCGGAACAGGAGAGCGCACGAGGGAGCTTCCAGGGGGAAACGCCTGGTATCTTTATAGTCCTGTCGGG
TTTCGCCACCTCTGACTTGAGCGTCGATTTTTGTGATGCTCGTCAGGGGGGCGGAGCCTATGGAAAAACG
CCAGCAACGCGGCCTTTTTACGGTTCCTGGCCTTTTGCTGGCCTTTTGCTCACATGTTCTTTCCTGCGTT
ATCCCCTGATTCTGTGGATAACCGTATTACCGCCTTTGAGTGAGCTGATACCGCTCGCCGCAGCCGAACG
ACCGAGCGCAGCGAGTCAGTGAGCGAGGAAGCGGAAGAGCGCCCAATACGCAAACCGCCTCTCCCCGCGC
GTTGGCCGATTCATTAATG
