>Addgene plasmid #20691 | pEMBL-Si-LMNA | addgene partial sequence | sequence record 26565 | 20691 with pBluescriptSK
GCCGAGAGTGANCCCGGCGGCGGTCACGAACTCCAGCAGGACCATGTGATCGCGCTTCTCGTTGGGGTCT
TTGCTCAGGGCGGACTGGGTGCTCAGGTAGTGGTTGTCGGGCAGCAGCACGGGGCCGTCGCCGATGGGGG
TGTTCTGCTGGTAGTGGTCGGCGAGCTGCACGCTGCCGTCCTCGATGTTGTGGCGGATCTTGAAGTTCAC
CTTGATGCCGTTCTTCTGCTTGTCGGCCATGATATAGACGTTGTGGCTGTTGTAGTTGTACTCCAGCTTG
TGCCCCAGGATGTTGCCGTCCTCCTTGAAGTCGATGCCCTTCAGCTCGATGCGGTTCACCAGGGTGTCGC
CCTCGAACTTCACCTCGGCGCGGGTCTTGTAGTTGCCGTCGTCCTTGAAGAAGATGGTGCGCTCCTGGAC
GTAGCCTTCGGGCATGGCGGACTTGAAGAAGTCGTGCTGCTTCATGTGGTCGGGGTAGCGGCTGAAGCAC
TGCACGCCGTAGGTCAGGGTGGTCACGAGGGTGGGCCAGGGCACGGGCAGCTTGCCGGTGGTGCAGATGA
ACTTCAGGGTCAGCTTGCCGTAGGTGGCATCGCCCTCGCCCTCGCCGGACACGCTGAACTTGTGGCCGTT
TACGTCGCCGTCCAGCTCGACCAGGATGGGCACCACCCCGGTGAACAGCTCCTCGCCCTTGCTCACCATG
GTGGCGACCGGTGGATCGGCCGCTCTAGAACTAGTGGATCCCCCGGGCTGCAGGAATTAAAAAACACTTA
CGCTGAGTACTTCGATCTCTTGAATCGAAGTACTCAGCGTAAGGGCCCAAANNNGGNTTTTCTCCNAGGG
ANATTTNTAGTCTCAAAACACANCN
